Addgene plasmid #182591: pHage2-EF1a-TERT K78E-IRES-Puro
Purpose: expresses TERT K78E in mammalian cells
Depositing lab: Agnel Sfeir. Depositing organization: NYU Grossman School of Medicine. Publication: Single-Molecule Imaging of Telomerase RNA Reveals a Recruitment-Retention Model for Telomere Elongation. Laprade H, Querido E, Smith MJ, Guerit D, Crimmins H, Conomos D, Pourret E, Chartrand P, Sfeir A. Mol Cell. 2020 Jul 2;79(1):115-126.e6. doi: 10.1016/j.molcel.2020.05.005. Epub 2020 Jun 3. PubMed 32497497.
Backbone
  Vector backbone: pHAGE2
  Backbone size w/o insert (bp): 8300
  Total vector size (bp): 11633
  Vector type: Mammalian Expression, Lentiviral
  Selectable markers: Puromycin
Growth in bacteria
  Bacterial resistance: Ampicillin, 100 μg/mL
  Growth temperature: 37°C
  Growth strain: NEB Stable
  Copy number: Unknown
Gene/Insert
  Gene/Insert name: hTERT
  Species: H. sapiens (human)
  Insert size (bp): 3396
  Mutation: K78E
  Entrez Gene: TERT (a.k.a. CMM9, DKCA2, DKCB4, EST2, PFBMFT1, TCS1, TP2, TRT, hEST2, hTRT)
  Promoter: EF-1a
  Cloning method: Restriction Enzyme; 5′ cloning site SnaBI (unknown if destroyed); 3′ cloning site SalI (unknown if destroyed)
  Sequencing primers: 5′ tttcaggtgtcgtgaag; 3′ CAGGATGGTCTTGAAGTC
Terms and licenses: Academic/Nonprofit Terms; Industry Terms: Not Available to Industry
How to cite: pHage2-EF1a-TERT K78E-IRES-Puro was a gift from Agnel Sfeir (Addgene plasmid # 182591 ; http://n2t.net/addgene:182591 ; RRID:Addgene_182591)
