[The description below was written by a language model from this plasmid's Addgene catalogue record and pLannotate feature annotations shown in this document.]
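Description:
pHage2-EF1a-TERT K78E-IRES-Puro is an 11.6 kb HIV-1-derived lentiviral transfer vector built on the pHAGE2 backbone for stable or transient expression of a mutant human telomerase reverse transcriptase in mammalian cells. It is maintained in E. coli through a high-copy ColE1/pUC-type origin and an ampicillin resistance gene (β-lactamase with its own promoter). The record lists a recombination-deficient strain for growth, as is usual for plasmids carrying repeated LTR sequences. The viral portion contains an upstream LTR followed by the Ψ packaging signal with an adjoining gag fragment, the Rev response element, and the cPPT/CTS. These elements support RNA packaging, Rev-dependent nuclear export of the genomic transcript, and efficient nuclear import in transduced cells. A second truncated LTR lies downstream of the cassette. The short nef, Rev, lacI, lac promoter and SV40 fragments in the annotation appear to be backbone remnants rather than functional units.

The payload is a single bicistronic transcript driven by the constitutive human EF-1α promoter. The first open reading frame is hTERT, the catalytic subunit of telomerase, carrying the K78E substitution. The feature table identifies the coding sequence but does not itself mark the mutation, and the record does not state its functional consequence. An EMCV IRES then permits cap-independent translation of puromycin N-acetyltransferase, so puromycin selection enriches for cells that also express the TERT transcript. A WPRE downstream enhances transcript stability and expression. No epitope tag or fluorescent reporter is annotated. The associated study concerns single-molecule imaging of telomerase RNA and telomerase recruitment and retention at telomeres, which suggests that the construct was used to compare this TERT variant in that context.
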