Features (pLannotate 1.2.2; 24 found; start..end, strand, type, name):
     19..136     +  misc_feature   cPPT/CTS: central polypurine tract and central termination sequence of HIV-1
    184..1362    +  promoter       EF-1α promoter: strong constitutive promoter for human elongation factor EF-1α
   1487..4885    +  CDS            hTERT: human telomerase reverse transcriptase, the catalytic subunit of telomerase; TERT; prevents telomere shortening and allows postsenescent cells to proliferate beyond crisis (Counter et al., 1998); also known as EST2
   4936..5397    +  misc_feature   IRES: internal ribosome entry site (IRES) of the encephalomyocarditis virus (EMCV)
   5402..6001    +  CDS            PuroR: puromycin N-acetyltransferase; pac from Streptomyces alboniger; confers resistance to puromycin
   6036..6624    +  misc_feature   WPRE: woodchuck hepatitis virus posttranscriptional regulatory element
   6619..6729    +  CDS            nef (fragment): NEF_SIVS4 - Experimental evidence at protein level: Swiss-Prot protein existence level 1. Interferes with TCR signaling from the cell membrane. Interacts with CD247/TCRZ (TCR zeta chain) and exert potent down- regulation of cell surface TCR/CD3 complexes. From Simian immunodeficiency virus (isolate F236/smH4) (SIV-sm) (Simian immunodeficiency virus sooty mangabey monkey).
   6772..6952    +  LTR            5' LTR (truncated): truncated 5' long terminal repeat (LTR) from HIV-1
   7085..7189    +  promoter       AmpR promoter: bla
   7190..8050    +  CDS            AmpR: β-lactamase; bla; confers resistance to ampicillin, carbenicillin, and related antibiotics
   8221..8809    +  rep_origin     ori: high-copy-number ColE1/pMB1/pBR322/pUC origin of replication
   8992..9046    +  CDS            lacI (fragment): lac repressor; lacI; The lac repressor binds to the lac operator to inhibit transcription in E. coli. This inhibition can be relieved by adding lactose or isopropyl-β-D-thiogalactopyranoside (IPTG).
   9052..9145    +  rep_origin     SV40 ori (fragment): SV40 origin of replication
   9170..9207    +  CDS            lacI (fragment): lac repressor; lacI; The lac repressor binds to the lac operator to inhibit transcription in E. coli. This inhibition can be relieved by adding lactose or isopropyl-β-D-thiogalactopyranoside (IPTG).
   9220..9241    +  protein_bind   CAP binding site: CAP binding activates transcription in the presence of cAMP. E. coli catabolite activator protein
   9256..9286    +  promoter       lac promoter: promoter for the E. coli lac operon
   9290..9312    +  protein_bind   lac operator (fragment): The lac repressor binds to the lac operator to inhibit transcription in E. coli. This inhibition can be relieved by adding lactose or isopropyl-β-D-thiogalactopyranoside (IPTG). lac repressor encoded by lacI
   9344..9427    +  polyA_signal   SV40 poly(A) signal (fragment): SV40 polyadenylation signal
   9594..9923    +  CDS            nef (fragment): NEF_HV1BR - Experimental evidence at protein level: Swiss-Prot protein existence level 1. Extracellular Nef protein targets CD4(+) T-lymphocytes for apoptosis by interacting with CXCR4 surface receptors (PubMed:14990729). From Human immunodeficiency virus type 1 group M subtype B (isolate BRU/LAI) (HIV-1).
   9971..10228   +  LTR            5' LTR (truncated): truncated 5' long terminal repeat (LTR) from HIV-1
  10275..10400   +  misc_feature   HIV-1 Ψ: packaging signal of human immunodeficiency virus type 1
  10384..10722   +  CDS            HIV-1 gag (fragment): gag protein from human immunodeficiency virus 1; gag
  10846..11182   +  ncRNA          RRE: Accession: RF00036 - HIV Rev response element
  11507..11607   +  CDS            Rev (fragment): human immunodeficiency virus 1 (HIV-1) Rev protein; rev; enhances nuclear export of unspliced and incompletely spliced viral mRNAs
>Addgene plasmid #182591 | pHage2-EF1a-TERT K78E-IRES-Puro | addgene full sequence | sequence record 366416 | Addgene NGS Result
GGCAGTATTCATCCACAATTTTAAAAGAAAAGGGGGGATTGGGGGGTACAGTGCAGGGGAAAGAATAGTA
GACATAATAGCAACAGACATACAAACTAAAGAATTACAAAAACAAATTACAAAAATTCAAAATTTTCGGG
TTTATTACAGGGACAGCAGAGATCCAGTTTGGACTAGTCGTGAGGCTCCGGTGCCCGTCAGTGGGCAGAG
CGCACATCGCCCACAGTCCCCGAGAAGTTGGGGGGAGGGGTCGGCAATTGAACCGGTGCCTAGAGAAGGT
GGCGCGGGGTAAACTGGGAAAGTGATGTCGTGTACTGGCTCCGCCTTTTTCCCGAGGGTGGGGGAGAACC
GTATATAAGTGCAGTAGTCGCCGTGAACGTTCTTTTTCGCAACGGGTTTGCCGCCAGAACACAGGTAAGT
GCCGTGTGTGGTTCCCGCGGGCCTGGCCTCTTTACGGGTTATGGCCCTTGCGTGCCTTGAATTACTTCCA
CCTGGCTGCAGTACGTGATTCTTGATCCCGAGCTTCGGGTTGGAAGTGGGTGGGAGAGTTCGAGGCCTTG
CGCTTAAGGAGCCCCTTCGCCTCGTGCTTGAGTTGAGGCCTGGCCTGGGCGCTGGGGCCGCCGCGTGCGA
ATCTGGTGGCACCTTCGCGCCTGTCTCGCTGCTTTCGATAAGTCTCTAGCCATTTAAAATTTTTGATGAC
CTGCTGCGACGCTTTTTTTCTGGCAAGATAGTCTTGTAAATGCGGGCCAAGATCTGCACACTGGTATTTC
GGTTTTTGGGGCCGCGGGCGGCGACGGGGCCCGTGCGTCCCAGCGCACATGTTCGGCGAGGCGGGGCCTG
CGAGCGCGGCCACCGAGAATCGGACGGGGGTAGTCTCAAGCTGGCCGGCCTGCTCTGGTGCCTGGCCTCG
CGCCGCCGTGTATCGCCCCGCCCTGGGCGGCAAGGCTGGCCCGGTCGGCACCAGTTGCGTGAGCGGAAAG
ATGGCCGCTTCCCGGCCCTGCTGCAGGGAGCTCAAAATGGAGGACGCGGCGCTCGGGAGAGCGGGCGGGT
GAGTCACCCACACAAAGGAAAAGGGCCTTTCCGTCCTCAGCCGTCGCTTCATGTGACTCCACGGAGTACC
GGGCGCCGTCCAGGCACCTCGATTAGTTCTCGAGCTTTTGGAGTACGTCGTCTTTAGGTTGGGGGGAGGG
GTTTTATGCGATGGAGTTTCCCCACACTGAGTGGGTGGAGACTGAAGTTAGGCCAGCTTGGCACTTGATG
TAATTCTCCTTGGAATTTGCCCTTTTTGAGTTTGGATCTTGGTTCATTCTCAAGCCTCAGACAGTGGTTC
AAAGTTTTTTTCTTCCATTTCAGGTGTCGTGAAGCGGCCGCTTAATTAAGTTTAAACGGATCCCGCCGGC
GGCTAGCGTTAACACGCGTTGTACATTTTACGTAGGAATTCGTCCTGCTGCGCACGTGGGAAGCCCTGGC
CCCGGCCACCCCCGCGATGCCGCGCGCTCCCCGCTGCCGAGCCGTGCGCTCCCTGCTGCGCAGCCACTAC
CGCGAGGTGCTGCCGCTGGCCACGTTCGTGCGGCGCCTGGGGCCCCAGGGCTGGCGGCTGGTGCAGCGCG
GGGACCCGGCGGCTTTCCGCGCGCTGGTGGCCCAGTGCCTGGTGTGCGTGCCCTGGGACGCACGGCCGCC
CCCCGCCGCCCCCTCCTTCCGACAGGTGTCCTGCCTGGAGGAGCTGGTGGCCCGAGTGCTGCAGAGGCTG
TGCGAGCGCGGCGCGAAGAACGTGCTGGCCTTCGGCTTCGCGCTGCTGGACGGGGCCCGCGGGGGCCCCC
CCGAGGCCTTCACCACCAGCGTGCGCAGCTACCTGCCCAACACGGTGACCGACGCACTGCGGGGGAGCGG
GGCGTGGGGGCTGCTGCTGCGCCGCGTGGGCGACGACGTGCTGGTTCACCTGCTGGCACGCTGCGCGCTC
TTTGTGCTGGTGGCTCCCAGCTGCGCCTACCAGGTGTGCGGGCCGCCGCTGTACCAGCTCGGCGCTGCCA
CTCAGGCCCGGCCCCCGCCACACGCTAGTGGACCCCGAAGGCGTCTGGGATGCGAACGGGCCTGGAACCA
TAGCGTCAGGGAGGCCGGGGTCCCCCTGGGCCTGCCAGCCCCGGGTGCGAGGAGGCGCGGGGGCAGTGCC
AGCCGAAGTCTGCCGTTGCCCAAGAGGCCCAGGCGTGGCGCTGCCCCTGAGCCGGAGCGGACGCCCGTTG
GGCAGGGGTCCTGGGCCCACCCGGGCAGGACGCGTGGACCGAGTGACCGTGGTTTCTGTGTGGTGTCACC
TGCCAGACCCGCCGAAGAAGCCACCTCTTTGGAGGGTGCGCTCTCTGGCACGCGCCACTCCCACCCATCC
GTGGGCCGCCAGCACCACGCGGGCCCCCCATCCACATCGCGGCCACCACGTCCCTGGGACACGCCTTGTC
CCCCGGTGTACGCCGAGACCAAGCACTTCCTCTACTCCTCAGGCGACAAGGAGCAGCTGCGGCCCTCCTT
CCTACTCAGCTCTCTGAGGCCCAGCCTGACTGGCGCTCGGAGGCTCGTGGAGACCATCTTTCTGGGTTCC
AGGCCCTGGATGCCAGGGACTCCCCGCAGGTTGCCCCGCCTGCCCCAGCGCTACTGGCAAATGCGGCCCC
TGTTTCTGGAGCTGCTTGGGAACCACGCGCAGTGCCCCTACGGGGTGCTCCTCAAGACGCACTGCCCGCT
GCGAGCTGCGGTCACCCCAGCAGCCGGTGTCTGTGCCCGGGAGAAGCCCCAGGGCTCTGTGGCGGCCCCC
GAGGAGGAGGACACAGACCCCCGTCGCCTGGTGCAGCTGCTCCGCCAGCACAGCAGCCCCTGGCAGGTGT
ACGGCTTCGTGCGGGCCTGCCTGCGCCGGCTGGTGCCCCCAGGCCTCTGGGGCTCCAGGCACAACGAACG
CCGCTTCCTCAGGAACACCAAGAAGTTCATCTCCCTGGGGAAGCATGCCAAGCTCTCGCTGCAGGAGCTG
ACGTGGAAGATGAGCGTGCGGGGCTGCGCTTGGCTGCGCAGGAGCCCAGGGGTTGGCTGTGTTCCGGCCG
CAGAGCACCGTCTGCGTGAGGAGATCCTGGCCAAGTTCCTGCACTGGCTGATGAGTGTGTACGTCGTCGA
GCTGCTCAGGTCTTTCTTTTATGTCACGGAGACCACGTTTCAAAAGAACAGGCTCTTTTTCTACCGGAAG
AGTGTCTGGAGCAAGTTGCAAAGCATTGGAATCAGACAGCACTTGAAGAGGGTGCAGCTGCGGGAGCTGT
CGGAAGCAGAGGTCAGGCAGCATCGGGAAGCCAGGCCCGCCCTGCTGACGTCCAGACTCCGCTTCATCCC
CAAGCCTGACGGGCTGCGGCCGATTGTGAACATGGACTACGTCGTGGGAGCCAGAACGTTCCGCAGAGAA
AAGAGGGCCGAGCGTCTCACCTCGAGGGTGAAGGCACTGTTCAGCGTGCTCAACTACGAGCGGGCGCGGC
GCCCCGGCCTCCTGGGCGCCTCTGTGCTGGGCCTGGACGATATCCACAGGGCCTGGCGCACCTTCGTGCT
GCGTGTGCGGGCCCAGGACCCGCCGCCTGAGCTGTACTTTGTCAAGGTGGATGTGACGGGCGCGTACGAC
ACCATCCCCCAGGACAGGCTCACGGAGGTCATCGCCAGCATCATCAAACCCCAGAACACGTACTGCGTGC
GTCGGTATGCCGTGGTCCAGAAGGCCGCCCATGGGCACGTCCGCAAGGCCTTCAAGAGCCACGTCTCTAC
CTTGACAGACCTCCAGCCGTACATGCGACAGTTCGTGGCTCACCTGCAGGAGACCAGCCCGCTGAGGGAT
GCCGTCGTCATCGAGCAGAGCTCCTCCCTGAATGAGGCCAGCAGTGGCCTCTTCGACGTCTTCCTACGCT
TCATGTGCCACCACGCCGTGCGCATCAGGGGCAAGTCCTACGTCCAGTGCCAGGGGATCCCGCAGGGCTC
CATCCTCTCCACGCTGCTCTGCAGCCTGTGCTACGGCGACATGGAGAACAAGCTGTTTGCGGGGATTCGG
CGGGACGGGCTGCTCCTGCGTTTGGTGGATGATTTCTTGTTGGTGACACCTCACCTCACCCACGCGAAAA
CCTTCCTCAGGACCCTGGTCCGAGGTGTCCCTGAGTATGGCTGCGTGGTGAACTTGCGGAAGACAGTGGT
GAACTTCCCTGTAGAAGACGAGGCCCTGGGTGGCACGGCTTTTGTTCAGATGCCGGCCCACGGCCTATTC
CCCTGGTGCGGCCTGCTGCTGGATACCCGGACCCTGGAGGTGCAGAGCGACTACTCCAGCTATGCCCGGA
CCTCCATCAGAGCCAGTCTCACCTTCAACCGCGGCTTCAAGGCTGGGAGGAACATGCGTCGCAAACTCTT
TGGGGTCTTGCGGCTGAAGTGTCACAGCCTGTTTCTGGATTTGCAGGTGAACAGCCTCCAGACGGTGTGC
ACCAACATCTACAAGATCCTCCTGCTGCAGGCGTACAGGTTTCACGCATGTGTGCTGCAGCTCCCATTTC
ATCAGCAAGTTTGGAAGAACCCCACATTTTTCCTGCGCGTCATCTCTGACACGGCCTCCCTCTGCTACTC
CATCCTGAAAGCCAAGAACGCAGGGATGTCGCTGGGGGCCAAGGGCGCCGCCGGCCCTCTGCCCTCCGAG
GCCGTGCAGTGGCTGTGCCACCAAGCATTCCTGCTCAAGCTGACTCGACACCGTGTCACCTACGTGCCAC
TCCTGGGGTCACTCAGGACAGCCCAGACGCAGCTGAGTCGGAAGCTCCCGGGGACGACGCTGACTGCCCT
GGAGGCCGCAGCCAACCCGGCACTGCCCTCAGACTTCAAGACCATCCTGGACTGAGTCGACCAATTCCGG
TTATTTTCCACCATATTGCCGTCTTTTGGCAATGTGAGGGCCCGGAAACCTGGCCCTGTCTTCTTGACGA
GCATTCCTAGGGGTCTTTCCCCTCTCGCCAAAGGAATGCAAGGTCTGTTGAATGTCGTGAAGGAAGCAGT
TCCTCTGGAAGCTTCTTGAAGACAAACAACGTCTGTAGCGACCCTTTGCAGGCAGCGGAACCCCCCACCT
GGCGACAGGTGCCTCTGCGGCCAAAAGCCACGTGTATAAGATACACCTGCAAAGGCGGCACAACCCCAGT
GCCACGTTGTGAGTTGGATAGTTGTGGAAAGAGTCAAATGGCTCTCCTCAAGCGTATTCAACAAGGGGCT
GAAGGATGCCCAGAAGGTACCCCATTGTATGGGATCTGATCTGGGGCCTCGGTGCACATGCTTTACATGT
GTTTAGTCGAGGTTAAAAAACGTCTAGGCCCCCCGAACCACGGGGACGTGGTTTTCCTTTGAAAAACACG
ATGATAATACCATGACCGAGTACAAGCCCACGGTGCGCCTCGCCACCCGCGACGACGTCCCCAGGGCCGT
ACGCACCCTCGCCGCCGCGTTCGCCGACTACCCCGCCACGCGCCACACCGTCGATCCGGACCGCCACATC
GAGCGGGTCACCGAGCTGCAAGAACTCTTCCTCACGCGCGTCGGGCTCGACATCGGCAAGGTGTGGGTCG
CGGACGACGGCGCCGCGGTGGCGGTCTGGACCACGCCGGAGAGCGTCGAAGCGGGGGCGGTGTTCGCCGA
GATCGGCCCGCGCATGGCCGAGTTGAGCGGTTCCCGGCTGGCCGCGCAGCAACAGATGGAAGGCCTCCTG
GCGCCGCACCGGCCCAAGGAGCCCGCGTGGTTCCTGGCCACCGTCGGCGTCTCGCCCGACCACCAGGGCA
AGGGTCTGGGCAGCGCCGTCGTGCTCCCCGGAGTGGAGGCGGCCGAGCGCGCCGGGGTGCCCGCCTTCCT
GGAGACCTCCGCGCCCCGCAACCTCCCCTTCTACGAGCGGCTCGGCTTCACCGTCACCGCCGACGTCGAG
GTGCCCGAAGGACCGCGCACCTGGTGCATGACCCGCAAGCCCGGTGCCTGAAGTAGATGCCGACCGGGAT
CTATCGATAGATCCTAATCAACCTCTGGATTACAAAATTTGTGAAAGATTGACTGGTATTCTTAACTATG
TTGCTCCTTTTACGCTATGTGGATACGCTGCTTTAATGCCTTTGTATCATGCTATTGCTTCCCGTATGGC
TTTCATTTTCTCCTCCTTGTATAAATCCTGGTTGCTGTCTCTTTATGAGGAGTTGTGGCCCGTTGTCAGG
CAACGTGGCGTGGTGTGCACTGTGTTTGCTGACGCAACCCCCACTGGTTGGGGCATTGCCACCACCTGTC
AGCTCCTTTCCGGGACTTTCGCTTTCCCCCTCCCTATTGCCACGGCGGAACTCATCGCCGCCTGCCTTGC
CCGCTGCTGGACAGGGGCTCGGCTGTTGGGCACTGACAATTCCGTGGTGTTGTCGGGGAAATCATCGTCC
TTTCCTTGGCTGCTCGCCTGTGTTGCCACCTGGATTCTGCGCGGGACGTCCTTCTGCTACGTCCCTTCGG
CCCTCAATCCAGCGGACCTTCCTTCCCGCGGCCTGCTGCCGGCTCTGCGGCCTCTTCCGCGTCTTCGCCT
TCGCCCTCAGACGAGTCGGATCTCCCTTTGGGCCGCCTCCCCGCCTGGTACCTTTAAGACCAATGACTTA
CAAGGCAGCTGTAGATCTTAGCCACTTTTTAAAAGAAAAGGGGGGACTGGAAGGGCTAATTCACTCCCAA
CGAAGACAAGATCACCTGCAGGACAGGCGCGCCCTGCTTTTTGCTTGTACTGGGTCTCTCTGGTTAGACC
AGATCTGAGCCTGGGAGCTCTCTGGCTAACTAGGGAACCCACTGCTTAAGCCTCAATAAAGCTTGCCTTG
AGTGCTTCAAGTAGTGTGTGCCCGTCTGTTGTGTGACTCTGGTAACTAGAGATCCCTCAGACCCTTTTAG
TCAGTGTGGAAAATCTCTAGCACCCGGGCGATTAAGGAAAGGGCTAGATCATTCTTGAAGACGAAAGGGC
CTCGTGATACGCCTATTTTTATAGGTTAATGTCATGATAATAATGGTTTCTTAGACGTCAGGTGGCACTT
TTCGGGGAAATGTGCGCGGAACCCCTATTTGTTTATTTTTCTAAATACATTCAAATATGTATCCGCTCAT
GAGACAATAACCCTGATAAATGCTTCAATAATATTGAAAAAGGAAGAGTATGAGTATTCAACATTTCCGT
GTCGCCCTTATTCCCTTTTTTGCGGCATTTTGCCTTCCTGTTTTTGCTCACCCAGAAACGCTGGTGAAAG
TAAAAGATGCTGAAGATCAGTTGGGTGCACGAGTGGGTTACATCGAACTGGATCTCAACAGCGGTAAGAT
CCTTGAGAGTTTTCGCCCCGAAGAACGTTTTCCAATGATGAGCACTTTTAAAGTTCTGCTATGTGGCGCG
GTATTATCCCGTGTTGACGCCGGGCAAGAGCAACTCGGTCGCCGCATACACTATTCTCAGAATGACTTGG
TTGAGTACTCACCAGTCACAGAAAAGCATCTTACGGATGGCATGACAGTAAGAGAATTATGCAGTGCTGC
CATAACCATGAGTGATAACACTGCGGCCAACTTACTTCTGACAACGATCGGAGGACCGAAGGAGCTAACC
GCTTTTTTGCACAACATGGGGGATCATGTAACTCGCCTTGATCGTTGGGAACCGGAGCTGAATGAAGCCA
TACCAAACGACGAGCGTGACACCACGATGCCTGTAGCAATGGCAACAACGTTGCGCAAACTATTAACTGG
CGAACTACTTACTCTAGCTTCCCGGCAACAATTAATAGACTGGATGGAGGCGGATAAAGTTGCAGGACCA
CTTCTGCGCTCGGCCCTTCCGGCTGGCTGGTTTATTGCTGATAAATCTGGAGCCGGTGAGCGTGGGTCTC
GCGGTATCATTGCAGCACTGGGGCCAGATGGTAAGCCCTCCCGTATCGTAGTTATCTACACGACGGGGAG
TCAGGCAACTATGGATGAACGAAATAGACAGATCGCTGAGATAGGTGCCTCACTGATTAAGCATTGGTAA
CTGTCAGACCAAGTTTACTCATATATACTTTAGATTGATTTAAAACTTCATTTTTAATTTAAAAGGATCT
AGGTGAAGATCCTTTTTGATAATCTCATGACCAAAATCCCTTAACGTGAGTTTTCGTTCCACTGAGCGTC
AGACCCCGTAGAAAAGATCAAAGGATCTTCTTGAGATCCTTTTTTTCTGCGCGTAATCTGCTGCTTGCAA
ACAAAAAAACCACCGCTACCAGCGGTGGTTTGTTTGCCGGATCAAGAGCTACCAACTCTTTTTCCGAAGG
TAACTGGCTTCAGCAGAGCGCAGATACCAAATACTGTTCTTCTAGTGTAGCCGTAGTTAGGCCACCACTT
CAAGAACTCTGTAGCACCGCCTACATACCTCGCTCTGCTAATCCTGTTACCAGTGGCTGCTGCCAGTGGC
GATAAGTCGTGTCTTACCGGGTTGGACTCAAGACGATAGTTACCGGATAAGGCGCAGCGGTCGGGCTGAA
CGGGGGGTTCGTGCACACAGCCCAGCTTGGAGCGAACGACCTACACCGAACTGAGATACCTACAGCGTGA
GCTATGAGAAAGCGCCACGCTTCCCGAAGGGAGAAAGGCGGACAGGTATCCGGTAAGCGGCAGGGTCGGA
ACAGGAGAGCGCACGAGGGAGCTTCCAGGGGGAAACGCCTGGTATCTTTATAGTCCTGTCGGGTTTCGCC
ACCTCTGACTTGAGCGTCGATTTTTGTGATGCTCGTCAGGGGGGCGGAGCCTATGGAAAAACGCCAGCAA
CGCGGCCTTTTTACGGTTCCTGGCCTTTTGCTGGCCTTTTGCTCACATGTTCTTTCCTGCGTTATCCCCT
GATTCTGTGGATAACCGTATTACCGCCTTTGAGTGAGCTGATACCGCTCGCCGCAGCCGAACGACCGAGC
GCAGCGAGTCAGTGAGCGAGGAAGCGGAAGAGCGCCCAATACGCAAACCGCCTCTCCCCGCGCGTTGGCC
GATTCATTAATGCAGCAAGCTCATGGCTGACTAATTTTTTTTATTTATGCAGAGGCCGAGGCCGCCTCGG
CCTCTGAGCTATTCCAGAAGTAGTGAGGAGGCTTTTTTGGAGGCCTAGGCTTTTGCAAAAAGCTCCCCGT
GGCACGACAGGTTTCCCGACTGGAAAGCGGGCAGTGAGCGCAACGCAATTAATGTGAGTTAGCTCACTCA
TTAGGCACCCCAGGCTTTACACTTTATGCTTCCGGCTCGTATGTTGTGTGGAATTGTGAGCGGATAACAA
TTTCACACAGGAAACAGCTATGACATGATTACGAATTTCACAAATAAAGCATTTTTTTCACTGCATTCTA
GTTGTGGTTTGTCCAAACTCATCAATGTATCTTATCATGTCTGGATCAACTGGATAACTCAAGCTAACCA
AAATCATCCCAAACTTCCCACCCCATACCCTATTACCACTGCCAATTACCTGTGGTTTCATTTACTCTAA
ACCTGTGATTCCTCTGAATTATTTTCATTTTAAAGAAATTGTATTTGTTAAATATGTACTACAAACTTAG
TAGTTGGAAGGGCTAATTCACTCCCAAAGAAGACAAGATATCCTTGATCTGTGGATCTACCACACACAAG
GCTACTTCCCTGATTAGCAGAACTACACACCAGGGCCAGGGGTCAGATATCCACTGACCTTTGGATGGTG
CTACAAGCTAGTACCAGTTGAGCCAGATAAGGTAGAAGAGGCCAATAAAGGAGAGAACACCAGCTTGTTA
CACCCTGTGAGCCTGCATGGGATGGATGACCCGGAGAGAGAAGTGTTAGAGTGGAGGTTTGACAGCCGCC
TAGCATTTCATCACGTGGCCCGAGAGCTGCATCCGGAGTACTTCAAGAACTGCTGATATCGAGCTTGCTA
CAAGGGACTTTCCGCTGGGGACTTTCCAGGGAGGCGTGGCCTGGGCGGGACTGGGGAGTGGCGAGCCCTC
AGATCCTGCATATAAGCAGCTGCTTTTTGCCTGTACTGGGTCTCTCTGGTTAGACCAGATCTGAGCCTGG
GAGCTCTCTGGCTAACTAGGGAACCCACTGCTTAAGCCTCAATAAAGCTTGCCTTGAGTGCTTCAAGTAG
TGTGTGCCCGTCTGTTGTGTGACTCTGGTAACTAGAGATCCCTCAGACCCTTTTAGTCAGTGTGGAAAAT
CTCTAGCAGTGGCGCCCGAACAGGGACTTGAAAGCGAAAGGGAAACCAGAGGAGCTCTCTCGACGCAGGA
CTCGGCTTGCTGAAGCGCGCACGGCAAGAGGCGAGGGGCGGCGACTGGTGAGTACGCCAAAAATTTTGAC
TAGCGGAGGCTAGAAGGAGAGAGATGGGTGCGAGAGCGTCAGTATTAAGCGGGGGAGAATTAGATCGCGA
TGGGAAAAAATTCGGTTAAGGCCAGGGGGAAAGAAAAAATATAAATTAAAACATATAGTATGGGCAAGCA
GGGAGCTAGAACGATTCGCAGTTAATCCTGGCCTGTTAGAAACATCAGAAGGCTGTAGACAAATACTGGG
ACAGCTACAACCATCCCTTCAGACAGGATCAGAAGAACTTAGATCATTATATAATACAGTAGCAACCCTC
TATTGTGTGCATCAAAGGATAGAGATAAAAGACACCAAGGAAGCTTTAGACAAGATAGAGGAAGAGCAAA
ACAAAAGTAAGACCACCGCACAGCAAGCGGCCGGCCGCTGATCTTCAGACCTGGAGGAGGAGATATGAGG
GACAATTGGAGAAGTGAATTATATAAATATAAAGTAGTAAAAATTGAACCATTAGGAGTAGCACCCACCA
AGGCAAAGAGAAGAGTGGTGCAGAGAGAAAAAAGAGCAGTGGGAATAGGAGCTTTGTTCCTTGGGTTCTT
GGGAGCAGCAGGAAGCACTATGGGCGCAGCGTCAATGACGCTGACGGTACAGGCCAGACAATTATTGTCT
GGTATAGTGCAGCAGCAGAACAATTTGCTGAGGGCTATTGAGGCGCAACAGCATCTGTTGCAACTCACAG
TCTGGGGCATCAAGCAGCTTCAGGCAAGAATCCTGGCTGTGGAAAGATACCTAAAGGATCAACAGCTCCT
GGGGATTTGGGGTTGCTCTGGAAAACTCATTTGCACCACTGCTGTGCCTTGGAATGCTAGTTGGAGTAAT
AAATCTCTGGAACAGATTTGGAATCACACGACCTGGATGGAGTGGGACAGAGAAATTAACAATTACACAA
GCTTAATACACTCCTTAATTGAAGAATCGCAAAACCAGCAAGAAAAGAATGAACAAGAATTATTGGAATT
AGATAAATGGGCAAGTTTGTGGAATTGGTTTAACATAACAAATTGGCTGTGGTATATAAAATTATTCATA
ATGATAGTAGGAGGCTTGGTAGGTTTAAGAATAGTTTTTGCTGTACTTTCTATAGTGAATAGAGTTAGGC
AGGGATATTCACCATTATCGTTTCAGACCCACCTCCCAACCCCGAGGGGACCCGACAGGCCCGAAGGAAT
AGAAGAAGAAGGTGGAGAGAGAGACAGAGACAGATCCATTCGATTAGTGAACGGATCTCGACGGTATCGC
CGAATTCACAAAT
